Addgene plasmid #130552: pTK_BsmBI_LacZ_Cherry_Nanotag_117
Purpose: Enhancer cloning nanotag reporter vector
Depositing lab: Tatjana Sauka-Spengler. Depositing organization: University of Oxford. Publication: Reconstruction of the Global Neural Crest Gene Regulatory Network In Vivo. Williams RM, Candido-Ferreira I, Repapi E, Gavriouchkina D, Senanayake U, Ling ITC, Telenius J, Taylor S, Hughes J, Sauka-Spengler T. Dev Cell. 2019 Oct 21;51(2):255-276.e7. doi: 10.1016/j.devcel.2019.10.003. PubMed 31639368.
Backbone
  Vector backbone: pTK_BsmBI
  Backbone size w/o insert (bp): 4670
  Vector type: Enhancer cloning nanotag reporter vector
Growth in bacteria
  Bacterial resistance: Ampicillin, 100 μg/mL
  Growth temperature: 37°C
  Growth strain: DH5alpha
  Copy number: Low Copy
Gene/Insert
  Gene/Insert name: LacZ
  Insert size (bp): 276
  Promoter: thymidine kinase minimal promoter
  Cloning method: Restriction Enzyme; 5′ cloning site Unknown (unknown if destroyed)
  Sequencing primers: 5′ pTK forward CTAGCAAAATAGGCTGTCCC; 3′ pTK reverse ATATTTCTTCCGGGGACACC
Terms and licenses: Academic/Nonprofit Terms; Industry Terms: Not Available to Industry
How to cite: pTK_BsmBI_LacZ_Cherry_Nanotag_117 was a gift from Tatjana Sauka-Spengler (Addgene plasmid # 130552 ; http://n2t.net/addgene:130552 ; RRID:Addgene_130552)
