[The description below was written by a language model from this plasmid's Addgene catalogue record and pLannotate feature annotations shown in this document.]
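Description:
pTK_BsmBI_LacZ_Cherry_Nanotag_117 is an enhancer-testing reporter plasmid built on the pTK_BsmBI backbone, intended for cloning candidate cis-regulatory elements upstream of a minimal promoter and reading out their activity as red fluorescence. It is propagated in E. coli under ampicillin selection (AmpR with its bla promoter). The catalogue lists it as low copy, although the annotated origin is of the ColE1/pUC type, which the annotation software labels high-copy. An f1 origin is also present, along with short remnants of a tetracycline resistance gene and SV40 large T antigen that appear to be backbone carry-over with no functional role.

The cloning position holds a small bacterial lacZα cassette (lac promoter, operator and CAP site, flanked by T7 and T3 promoters and a fragment of the pBluescript polylinker). Judging from the plasmid name, this is a stuffer released by BsmBI digestion, which would allow blue/white screening when an enhancer fragment replaces it, though the record lists the cloning sites as unknown. Upstream of this site lie a synthetic poly(A) signal and an RNA polymerase II pause site from the human α2 globin gene, which insulate the reporter from read-through transcription originating in the backbone. Downstream, the HSV thymidine kinase minimal promoter drives a chimeric β-globin/immunoglobulin intron and the mCherry coding sequence, with an SV40 poly(A) signal annotated after the reporter, on the reverse strand.

The "Nanotag 117" is not annotated as a feature in either table. The name and purpose suggest a unique sequence identifier distinguishing this vector within a series, but its position is not stated. Both the depositor and sequencing-derived records are 4,937 nt and show the same features, differing only in their start coordinate.
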