Features (pLannotate 1.2.2; 21 found; start..end, strand, type, name):
      1..49      +  polyA_signal   poly(A) signal: synthetic polyadenylation signal
     63..154     +  misc_feature   pause site: RNA polymerase II transcriptional pause signal from the human α2 globin gene
    192..210     -  rep_origin     f1 ori (fragment): f1 bacteriophage origin of replication; arrow indicates direction of (+) strand synthesis
    215..370     -  CDS            lacZα (fragment): LacZα fragment of β-galactosidase; lacZ fragment
    378..396     +  promoter       T7 promoter: promoter for bacteriophage T7 RNA polymerase
    405..428     -  misc_feature   MCS (fragment): pBluescript multiple cloning site
    444..462     -  promoter       T3 promoter: promoter for bacteriophage T3 RNA polymerase
    507..523     -  protein_bind   lac operator: The lac repressor binds to the lac operator to inhibit transcription in E. coli. This inhibition can be relieved by adding lactose or isopropyl-β-D-thiogalactopyranoside (IPTG). lac repressor encoded by lacI
    531..561     -  promoter       lac promoter: promoter for the E. coli lac operon
    576..597     -  protein_bind   CAP binding site: CAP binding activates transcription in the presence of cAMP. E. coli catabolite activator protein
    765..910     +  promoter       HSV TK promoter: herpes simplex virus thymidine kinase promoter
    988..1120    +  intron         chimeric intron: chimera between introns from human β-globin and immunoglobulin heavy chain genes
   1180..1887    +  CDS            mCherry: mCherry is a basic (constitutively fluorescent) red fluorescent protein published in 2004, derived from Discosoma sp.. It is reported to be a very rapidly-maturing monomer with low acid sensitivity.
   2061..2182    -  polyA_signal   SV40 poly(A) signal: SV40 polyadenylation signal
   2205..2273    -  CDS            large T antigen (fragment): large T antigen from SV40 (simian virus 40)
   2289..2421    +  CDS            TcR (fragment): tetracycline efflux protein; tet; confers resistance to tetracycline
   2601..3189    -  rep_origin     ori: high-copy-number ColE1/pMB1/pBR322/pUC origin of replication
   3360..4220    -  CDS            AmpR: β-lactamase; bla; confers resistance to ampicillin, carbenicillin, and related antibiotics
   4221..4325    -  promoter       AmpR promoter: bla
   4352..4780    +  rep_origin     f1 ori (sequence partly withheld): f1 bacteriophage origin of replication; arrow indicates direction of (+) strand synthesis
   4812..4879    -  CDS            lacZα (fragment): LacZα fragment of β-galactosidase; lacZ fragment
>Addgene plasmid #130552 | pTK_BsmBI_LacZ_Cherry_Nanotag_117 | depositor full sequence | sequence record 249868 | pTK_BsmBI_LacZ_Cherry_Nanotag_117 sequence 4937 bps
AATAAAATATCTTTATTTTCATTACATCTGTGTGTTGGTTTTTTGTGTGAATCGATAGTACTAACATACG
CTCTCCATCAAAACAAAACGAAACAAAACAAACTAGCAAAATAGGCTGTCCCCAGTGCAAGTGCAGGTGC
CAGAACATTTCTCTATCGATAGGTACCGAGCTCGAGTTGTGCAGGAGACGGGCGCCGCTACAGGGCGCGT
CCCATTCGCCATTCAGGCTGCGCAACTGTTGGGAAGGGCGATCGGTGCGGGCCTCTTCGCTATTACGCCA
GCTGGCGAAAGGGGGATGTGCTGCAAGGCGATTAAGTTGGGTAACGCCAGGGTTTTCCCAGTCACGACGT
TGTAAAACGACGGCCAGTGAGCGCGCGTAATACGACTCACTATAGGGCGAATTGGGTACCGGGCCCCCCC
TCGAGGTCCTCCAGCTTTTGTTCCCTTTAGTGAGGGTTAATTGCGCGCTTGGCGTAATCATGGTCATAGC
TGTTTCCTGTGTGAAATTGTTATCCGCTCACAATTCCACACAACATACGAGCCGGAAGCATAAAGTGTAA
AGCCTGGGGTGCCTAATGAGTGAGCTAACTCACATTAATTGCGTTGCGCTCACTGCCCGCTTTCCACCGG
TCGTCTCACGGTGGCTAGCCCGGGCTCGAGATCTGCGATCTAAGTAAGCTTGCTGCTTCATCCCCGTGGC
CCGTTGCTCGCGTTTGCTGGCGGTGTCCCCGGAAGAAATATATTTGCATGTCTTTAGTTCTATGATGACA
CAAACCCCGCCCAGCGTCTTGTCATTGGCGAATTCGAACACGCAGATGCAGTCGGGGCGGCGCGGTCCCA
GGTCCACTTCGCATATTAAGGTGACGCGTGTGGCCTCGAACACCGAGCGACCCTGCAGCGACCCGCTTAA
CAGCGTCAACAGCGTGCCGCAGATCCCAAGCTTGCGGCCGCTTAAGCTGCAGAAGTTGGTCGTGAGGCAC
TGGGCAGGTAAGTATCAAGGTTACAAGACAGGTTTAAGGAGACCAATAGAAACTGGGCTTGTCGAGACAG
AGAAGACTCTTGCGTTTCTGATAGGCACCTATTGGTCTTACTGACATCCACTTTGCCTTTCTCTCCACAG
GTGTCCACTCCCAGGTTCAATACAGCTCTTAAGCGGCCGCAAGCTAGCTTGCCGCCACCATGGTGAGCAA
GGGCGAGGAGGATAACATGGCCATCATCAAGGAGTTCATGCGCTTCAAGGTGCACATGGAGGGCTCCGTG
AACGGCCACGAGTTCGAGATCGAGGGCGAGGGCGAGGGCCGCCCCTACGAGGGCACCCAGACCGCCAAGC
TGAAGGTGACCAAGGGTGGCCCCCTGCCCTTCGCCTGGGACATCCTGTCCCCTCAGTTCATGTACGGCTC
CAAGGCCTACGTGAAGCACCCCGCCGACATCCCCGACTACTTGAAGCTGTCCTTCCCCGAGGGCTTCAAG
TGGGAGCGCGTGATGAACTTCGAGGACGGCGGCGTGGTGACCGTGACCCAGGACTCCTCCCTGCAGGACG
GCGAGTTCATCTACAAGGTGAAGCTGCGCGGCACCAACTTCCCCTCCGACGGCCCCGTAATGCAGAAGAA
GACCATGGGCTGGGAGGCCTCCTCCGAGCGGATGTACCCCGAGGACGGCGCCCTGAAGGGCGAGATCAAG
CAGAGGCTGAAGCTGAAGGACGGCGGCCACTACGACGCTGAGGTCAAGACCACCTACAAGGCCAAGAAGC
CCGTGCAGCTGCCCGGCGCCTACAACGTCAACATCAAGTTGGACATCACCTCCCACAACGAGGACTACAC
CATCGTGGAACAGTACGAACGCGCCGAGGGCCGCCACTCCACCGGCGGCATGGACGAGCTGTACAAGTGA
GCCTCTAGACTCCCTCAGCGGCGCGCCACGGACGGATGTGCGGTAGAATCATGCTTGACGAGTGAGGATG
GACCGACCCAAACGACAGAGGGTTAGCACCGCTACCTCCTAAGCGCTTTAGATCTCACGTGTCTAGAGTC
GGGGCGGCCGGCCGCTTCGAGCAGACATGATAAGATACATTGATGAGTTTGGACAAACCACAACTAGAAT
GCAGTGAAAAAAATGCTTTATTTGTGAAATTTGTGATGCTATTGCTTTATTTGTAACCATTATAAGCTGC
AATAAACAAGTTAACAACAACAATTGCATTCATTTTATGTTTCAGGTTCAGGGGGAGGTGTGGGAGGTTT
TTTAAAGCAAGTAAAACCTCTACAAATGTGGTAAAATCGATAAGGATCCGTCGACCGATGCCCTTGAGAG
CCTTCAACCCAGTCAGCTCCTTCCGGTGGGCGCGGGGCATGACTATCGTCGCCGCACTTATGACTGTCTT
CTTTATCATGCAACTCGTAGGACAGGTGCCGGCAGCGCTCTTCCGCTTCCTCGCTCACTGACTCGCTGCG
CTCGGTCGTTCGGCTGCGGCGAGCGGTATCAGCTCACTCAAAGGCGGTAATACGGTTATCCACAGAATCA
GGGGATAACGCAGGAAAGAACATGTGAGCAAAAGGCCAGCAAAAGGCCAGGAACCGTAAAAAGGCCGCGT
TGCTGGCGTTTTTCCATAGGCTCCGCCCCCCTGACGAGCATCACAAAAATCGACGCTCAAGTCAGAGGTG
GCGAAACCCGACAGGACTATAAAGATACCAGGCGTTTCCCCCTGGAAGCTCCCTCGTGCGCTCTCCTGTT
CCGACCCTGCCGCTTACCGGATACCTGTCCGCCTTTCTCCCTTCGGGAAGCGTGGCGCTTTCTCAATGCT
CACGCTGTAGGTATCTCAGTTCGGTGTAGGTCGTTCGCTCCAAGCTGGGCTGTGTGCACGAACCCCCCGT
TCAGCCCGACCGCTGCGCCTTATCCGGTAACTATCGTCTTGAGTCCAACCCGGTAAGACACGACTTATCG
CCACTGGCAGCAGCCACTGGTAACAGGATTAGCAGAGCGAGGTATGTAGGCGGTGCTACAGAGTTCTTGA
AGTGGTGGCCTAACTACGGCTACACTAGAAGGACAGTATTTGGTATCTGCGCTCTGCTGAAGCCAGTTAC
CTTCGGAAAAAGAGTTGGTAGCTCTTGATCCGGCAAACAAACCACCGCTGGTAGCGGTGGTTTTTTTGTT
TGCAAGCAGCAGATTACGCGCAGAAAAAAAGGATCTCAAGAAGATCCTTTGATCTTTTCTACGGGGTCTG
ACGCTCAGTGGAACGAAAACTCACGTTAAGGGATTTTGGTCATGAGATTATCAAAAAGGATCTTCACCTA
GATCCTTTTAAATTAAAAATGAAGTTTTAAATCAATCTAAAGTATATATGAGTAAACTTGGTCTGACAGT
TACCAATGCTTAATCAGTGAGGCACCTATCTCAGCGATCTGTCTATTTCGTTCATCCATAGTTGCCTGAC
TCCCCGTCGTGTAGATAACTACGATACGGGAGGGCTTACCATCTGGCCCCAGTGCTGCAATGATACCGCG
AGACCCACGCTCACCGGCTCCAGATTTATCAGCAATAAACCAGCCAGCCGGAAGGGCCGAGCGCAGAAGT
GGTCCTGCAACTTTATCCGCCTCCATCCAGTCTATTAATTGTTGCCGGGAAGCTAGAGTAAGTAGTTCGC
CAGTTAATAGTTTGCGCAACGTTGTTGCCATTGCTACAGGCATCGTGGTGTCACGCTCGTCGTTTGGTAT
GGCTTCATTCAGCTCCGGTTCCCAACGATCAAGGCGAGTTACATGATCCCCCATGTTGTGCAAAAAAGCG
GTTAGCTCCTTCGGTCCTCCGATCGTTGTCAGAAGTAAGTTGGCCGCAGTGTTATCACTCATGGTTATGG
CAGCACTGCATAATTCTCTTACTGTCATGCCATCCGTAAGATGCTTTTCTGTGACTGGTGAGTACTCAAC
CAAGTCATTCTGAGAATAGTGTATGCGGCGACCGAGTTGCTCTTGCCCGGCGTCAATACGGGATAATACC
GCGCCACATAGCAGAACTTTAAAAGTGCTCATCATTGGAAAACGTTCTTCGGGGCGAAAACTCTCAAGGA
TCTTACCGCTGTTGAGATCCAGTTCGATGTAACCCACTCGTGCACCCAACTGATCTTCAGCATCTTTTAC
TTTCACCAGCGTTTCTGGGTGAGCAAAAACAGGAAGGCAAAATGCCGCAAAAAAGGGAATAAGGGCGACA
CGGAAATGTTGAATACTCATACTCTTCCTTTTTCAATATTATTGAAGCATTTATCAGGGTTATTGTCTCA
TGAGCGGATACATATTTGAATGTATTTAGAAAAATAAACAAATAGGGGTTCCGCGCACATTTCCCCGAAA
AGTGCCACCTG
[124 nt withheld, positions 4352-4475]
C
[91 nt withheld, positions 4477-4567]
A
[49 nt withheld, positions 4569-4617]
CCTTTGACGTTGGAGTCCACGTTCTTT
[37 nt withheld, positions 4645-4681]
ACCCTATCTCGGTCTATTCTTTTGATTTATAAGGGATTTTGCCGATTTCGGCCTATTGGTTAAAAAATGA
GCTGATTTAACAAAAATTTAACGCGAATTTTAACAAAATATTAACGCTTACAATTTGCCATTCGCCATTC
AGGCTGCGCAACTGTTGGGAAGGGCGATCGGTGCGGGCCTCTTCGCTATTACGCCAGCCCAAGCTACCAT
GATAAGTAAGTAATATTAAGGTACGGGAGGTACTTGGAGCGGCCGC
