Features (pLannotate 1.2.2; 21 found; start..end, strand, type, name):
     70..88      +  promoter       T7 promoter: promoter for bacteriophage T7 RNA polymerase
     97..120     -  misc_feature   MCS (fragment): pBluescript multiple cloning site
    136..154     -  promoter       T3 promoter: promoter for bacteriophage T3 RNA polymerase
    199..215     -  protein_bind   lac operator: The lac repressor binds to the lac operator to inhibit transcription in E. coli. This inhibition can be relieved by adding lactose or isopropyl-β-D-thiogalactopyranoside (IPTG). lac repressor encoded by lacI
    223..253     -  promoter       lac promoter: promoter for the E. coli lac operon
    268..289     -  protein_bind   CAP binding site: CAP binding activates transcription in the presence of cAMP. E. coli catabolite activator protein
    457..602     +  promoter       HSV TK promoter: herpes simplex virus thymidine kinase promoter
    680..812     +  intron         chimeric intron: chimera between introns from human β-globin and immunoglobulin heavy chain genes
    872..1579    +  CDS            mCherry: mCherry is a basic (constitutively fluorescent) red fluorescent protein published in 2004, derived from Discosoma sp.. It is reported to be a very rapidly-maturing monomer with low acid sensitivity.
   1753..1874    -  polyA_signal   SV40 poly(A) signal: SV40 polyadenylation signal
   1897..1965    -  CDS            large T antigen (fragment): large T antigen from SV40 (simian virus 40)
   1981..2113    +  CDS            TcR (fragment): tetracycline efflux protein; tet; confers resistance to tetracycline
   2293..2881    -  rep_origin     ori: high-copy-number ColE1/pMB1/pBR322/pUC origin of replication
   3052..3912    -  CDS            AmpR: β-lactamase; bla; confers resistance to ampicillin, carbenicillin, and related antibiotics
   3913..4017    -  promoter       AmpR promoter: bla
   4044..4472    +  rep_origin     f1 ori (sequence partly withheld): f1 bacteriophage origin of replication; arrow indicates direction of (+) strand synthesis
   4504..4571    -  CDS            lacZα (fragment): LacZα fragment of β-galactosidase; lacZ fragment
   4630..4678    +  polyA_signal   poly(A) signal: synthetic polyadenylation signal
   4692..4783    +  misc_feature   pause site: RNA polymerase II transcriptional pause signal from the human α2 globin gene
   4821..4839    -  rep_origin     f1 ori (fragment): f1 bacteriophage origin of replication; arrow indicates direction of (+) strand synthesis
   4844..62      -  CDS            lacZα (fragment) (across the origin): LacZα fragment of β-galactosidase; lacZ fragment
>Addgene plasmid #130552 | pTK_BsmBI_LacZ_Cherry_Nanotag_117 | addgene full sequence | sequence record 257644 | Addgene NGS Result
CGATTAAGTTGGGTAACGCCAGGGTTTTCCCAGTCACGACGTTGTAAAACGACGGCCAGTGAGCGCGCGT
AATACGACTCACTATAGGGCGAATTGGGTACCGGGCCCCCCCTCGAGGTCCTCCAGCTTTTGTTCCCTTT
AGTGAGGGTTAATTGCGCGCTTGGCGTAATCATGGTCATAGCTGTTTCCTGTGTGAAATTGTTATCCGCT
CACAATTCCACACAACATACGAGCCGGAAGCATAAAGTGTAAAGCCTGGGGTGCCTAATGAGTGAGCTAA
CTCACATTAATTGCGTTGCGCTCACTGCCCGCTTTCCACCGGTCGTCTCACGGTGGCTAGCCCGGGCTCG
AGATCTGCGATCTAAGTAAGCTTGCTGCTTCATCCCCGTGGCCCGTTGCTCGCGTTTGCTGGCGGTGTCC
CCGGAAGAAATATATTTGCATGTCTTTAGTTCTATGATGACACAAACCCCGCCCAGCGTCTTGTCATTGG
CGAATTCGAACACGCAGATGCAGTCGGGGCGGCGCGGTCCCAGGTCCACTTCGCATATTAAGGTGACGCG
TGTGGCCTCGAACACCGAGCGACCCTGCAGCGACCCGCTTAACAGCGTCAACAGCGTGCCGCAGATCCCA
AGCTTGCGGCCGCTTAAGCTGCAGAAGTTGGTCGTGAGGCACTGGGCAGGTAAGTATCAAGGTTACAAGA
CAGGTTTAAGGAGACCAATAGAAACTGGGCTTGTCGAGACAGAGAAGACTCTTGCGTTTCTGATAGGCAC
CTATTGGTCTTACTGACATCCACTTTGCCTTTCTCTCCACAGGTGTCCACTCCCAGGTTCAATACAGCTC
TTAAGCGGCCGCAAGCTAGCTTGCCGCCACCATGGTGAGCAAGGGCGAGGAGGATAACATGGCCATCATC
AAGGAGTTCATGCGCTTCAAGGTGCACATGGAGGGCTCCGTGAACGGCCACGAGTTCGAGATCGAGGGCG
AGGGCGAGGGCCGCCCCTACGAGGGCACCCAGACCGCCAAGCTGAAGGTGACCAAGGGTGGCCCCCTGCC
CTTCGCCTGGGACATCCTGTCCCCTCAGTTCATGTACGGCTCCAAGGCCTACGTGAAGCACCCCGCCGAC
ATCCCCGACTACTTGAAGCTGTCCTTCCCCGAGGGCTTCAAGTGGGAGCGCGTGATGAACTTCGAGGACG
GCGGCGTGGTGACCGTGACCCAGGACTCCTCCCTGCAGGACGGCGAGTTCATCTACAAGGTGAAGCTGCG
CGGCACCAACTTCCCCTCCGACGGCCCCGTAATGCAGAAGAAGACCATGGGCTGGGAGGCCTCCTCCGAG
CGGATGTACCCCGAGGACGGCGCCCTGAAGGGCGAGATCAAGCAGAGGCTGAAGCTGAAGGACGGCGGCC
ACTACGACGCTGAGGTCAAGACCACCTACAAGGCCAAGAAGCCCGTGCAGCTGCCCGGCGCCTACAACGT
CAACATCAAGTTGGACATCACCTCCCACAACGAGGACTACACCATCGTGGAACAGTACGAACGCGCCGAG
GGCCGCCACTCCACCGGCGGCATGGACGAGCTGTACAAGTGAGCCTCTAGACTCCCTCAGCGGCGCGCCA
CGGACGGATGTGCGGTAGAATCATGCTTGACGAGTGAGGATGGACCGACCCAAACGACAGAGGGTTAGCA
CCGCTACCTCCTAAGCGCTTTAGATCTCACGTGTCTAGAGTCGGGGCGGCCGGCCGCTTCGAGCAGACAT
GATAAGATACATTGATGAGTTTGGACAAACCACAACTAGAATGCAGTGAAAAAAATGCTTTATTTGTGAA
ATTTGTGATGCTATTGCTTTATTTGTAACCATTATAAGCTGCAATAAACAAGTTAACAACAACAATTGCA
TTCATTTTATGTTTCAGGTTCAGGGGGAGGTGTGGGAGGTTTTTTAAAGCAAGTAAAACCTCTACAAATG
TGGTAAAATCGATAAGGATCCGTCGACCGATGCCCTTGAGAGCCTTCAACCCAGTCAGCTCCTTCCGGTG
GGCGCGGGGCATGACTATCGTCGCCGCACTTATGACTGTCTTCTTTATCATGCAACTCGTAGGACAGGTG
CCGGCAGCGCTCTTCCGCTTCCTCGCTCACTGACTCGCTGCGCTCGGTCGTTCGGCTGCGGCGAGCGGTA
TCAGCTCACTCAAAGGCGGTAATACGGTTATCCACAGAATCAGGGGATAACGCAGGAAAGAACATGTGAG
CAAAAGGCCAGCAAAAGGCCAGGAACCGTAAAAAGGCCGCGTTGCTGGCGTTTTTCCATAGGCTCCGCCC
CCCTGACGAGCATCACAAAAATCGACGCTCAAGTCAGAGGTGGCGAAACCCGACAGGACTATAAAGATAC
CAGGCGTTTCCCCCTGGAAGCTCCCTCGTGCGCTCTCCTGTTCCGACCCTGCCGCTTACCGGATACCTGT
CCGCCTTTCTCCCTTCGGGAAGCGTGGCGCTTTCTCATAGCTCACGCTGTAGGTATCTCAGTTCGGTGTA
GGTCGTTCGCTCCAAGCTGGGCTGTGTGCACGAACCCCCCGTTCAGCCCGACCGCTGCGCCTTATCCGGT
AACTATCGTCTTGAGTCCAACCCGGTAAGACACGACTTATCGCCACTGGCAGCAGCCACTGGTAACAGGA
TTAGCAGAGCGAGGTATGTAGGCGGTGCTACAGAGTTCTTGAAGTGGTGGCCTAACTACGGCTACACTAG
AAGAACAGTATTTGGTATCTGCGCTCTGCTGAAGCCAGTTACCTTCGGAAAAAGAGTTGGTAGCTCTTGA
TCCGGCAAACAAACCACCGCTGGTAGCGGTGGTTTTTTTGTTTGCAAGCAGCAGATTACGCGCAGAAAAA
AAGGATCTCAAGAAGATCCTTTGATCTTTTCTACGGGGTCTGACGCTCAGTGGAACGAAAACTCACGTTA
AGGGATTTTGGTCATGAGATTATCAAAAAGGATCTTCACCTAGATCCTTTTAAATTAAAAATGAAGTTTT
AAATCAATCTAAAGTATATATGAGTAAACTTGGTCTGACAGTTACCAATGCTTAATCAGTGAGGCACCTA
TCTCAGCGATCTGTCTATTTCGTTCATCCATAGTTGCCTGACTCCCCGTCGTGTAGATAACTACGATACG
GGAGGGCTTACCATCTGGCCCCAGTGCTGCAATGATACCGCGAGACCCACGCTCACCGGCTCCAGATTTA
TCAGCAATAAACCAGCCAGCCGGAAGGGCCGAGCGCAGAAGTGGTCCTGCAACTTTATCCGCCTCCATCC
AGTCTATTAATTGTTGCCGGGAAGCTAGAGTAAGTAGTTCGCCAGTTAATAGTTTGCGCAACGTTGTTGC
CATTGCTACAGGCATCGTGGTGTCACGCTCGTCGTTTGGTATGGCTTCATTCAGCTCCGGTTCCCAACGA
TCAAGGCGAGTTACATGATCCCCCATGTTGTGCAAAAAAGCGGTTAGCTCCTTCGGTCCTCCGATCGTTG
TCAGAAGTAAGTTGGCCGCAGTGTTATCACTCATGGTTATGGCAGCACTGCATAATTCTCTTACTGTCAT
GCCATCCGTAAGATGCTTTTCTGTGACTGGTGAGTACTCAACCAAGTCATTCTGAGAATAGTGTATGCGG
CGACCGAGTTGCTCTTGCCCGGCGTCAATACGGGATAATACCGCGCCACATAGCAGAACTTTAAAAGTGC
TCATCATTGGAAAACGTTCTTCGGGGCGAAAACTCTCAAGGATCTTACCGCTGTTGAGATCCAGTTCGAT
GTAACCCACTCGTGCACCCAACTGATCTTCAGCATCTTTTACTTTCACCAGCGTTTCTGGGTGAGCAAAA
ACAGGAAGGCAAAATGCCGCAAAAAAGGGAATAAGGGCGACACGGAAATGTTGAATACTCATACTCTTCC
TTTTTCAATATTATTGAAGCATTTATCAGGGTTATTGTCTCATGAGCGGATACATATTTGAATGTATTTA
GAAAAATAAACAAATAGGGGTTCCGCGCACATTTCCCCGAAAAGTGCCACCTG
[124 nt withheld, positions 4044-4167]
C
[91 nt withheld, positions 4169-4259]
A
[49 nt withheld, positions 4261-4309]
CCTTTGACGTTGGAGTCCACGTTCTTT
[37 nt withheld, positions 4337-4373]
ACCCTATCTCGGTCTATTCTTTTGATTTATAAGGGATTTTGCCGATTTCGGCCTATTGGTTAAAAAATGA
GCTGATTTAACAAAAATTTAACGCGAATTTTAACAAAATATTAACGCTTACAATTTGCCATTCGCCATTC
AGGCTGCGCAACTGTTGGGAAGGGCGATCGGTGCGGGCCTCTTCGCTATTACGCCAGCCCAAGCTACCAT
GATAAGTAAGTAATATTAAGGTACGGGAGGTACTTGGAGCGGCCGCAATAAAATATCTTTATTTTCATTA
CATCTGTGTGTTGGTTTTTTGTGTGAATCGATAGTACTAACATACGCTCTCCATCAAAACAAAACGAAAC
AAAACAAACTAGCAAAATAGGCTGTCCCCAGTGCAAGTGCAGGTGCCAGAACATTTCTCTATCGATAGGT
ACCGAGCTCGAGTTGTGCAGGAGACGGGCGCCGCTACAGGGCGCGTCCCATTCGCCATTCAGGCTGCGCA
ACTGTTGGGAAGGGCGATCGGTGCGGGCCTCTTCGCTATTACGCCAGCTGGCGAAAGGGGGATGTGCTGC
AAGG
